>Addgene plasmid #47515 | pAraTMDN | depositor full sequence | sequence record 67699 | pAraTMDN sequence 6001 bps
GTTTGACAGCTTATCATCGACTGCACGGTGCACCAATGCTTCTGGCGTCAGGCAGCCATCGGAAGCTGTG
GTATGGCTGTGCAGGTCGTAAATCACTGCATAATTCGTGTCGCTCAAGGCGCACTCCCGTTCTGGATAAT
GTTTTTTGCGCCGACATCATAACGGTTCTGGCAAATATTCTGAAATGAGCTGTTGACAATTAATCATCCG
GCTCGTATAATGTGTGGAATTGTGAGCGGATAACAATTTCACACAGGAAACAGAAATTCGAGCTCGGTAC
CCGGGGATCCTCTAGAGTCGACCTGCAGGCATGCCGAATGGTGCAAAACCTTTCGCGGTATGGCATGATA
GCGCCCGGAAGAGAGTCAATTCAGGGTGGTGAATGTGAAACCAGTAACGTTATACGATGTCGCAGAGTAT
GCCGGTGTCTCTTATCAGACCGTTTCCCGCGTGGTGAACCAGGCCAGCCACGTTTCTGCGAAAACGCGGG
AAAAAGTGGAAGCGGCGATGGCGGAGCTGAATTACATTCCCAACCGCGTGGCACAACAACTGGCGGGCAA
ACAGTCGTTGCTGATTGGCGTTGCCACCTCCAGTCTGGCCCTGCACGCGCCGTCGCAAATTGTCGCGGCG
ATTAAATCTCGCGCCGATCAACTGGGTGCCAGCGTGGTGGTGTCGATGGTAGAACGAAGCGGCGTCGAAG
CCTGTAAAGCGGCGGTGCACAATCTTCTCGCGCAACGCGTCAGTGGGCTGATCATTAACTATCCGCTGGA
TGACCAGGATGCCATTGCTGTGGAAGCTGCCTGCACTAATGTTCCGGCGTTATTTCTTGATGTCTCTGAC
CAGACACCCATCAACAGTATTATTTTCTCCCATGAAGACGGTACGCGACTGGGCGTGGAGCATCTGGTCG
CATTGGGTCACCAGCAAATCGCGCTGTTAGCGGGCCCATTAAGTTCTGTCTCGGCGCGTCTGCGTCTGGC
TGGCTGGCATAAATATCTCACTCGCAATCAAATTCAGCCGATAGCGGAACGGGAAGGCGACTGGAGTGCC
ATGTCCGGTTTTCAACAAACCATGCAAATGCTGAATGAGGGCATCGTTCCCACTGCGATGCTGGTTGCCA
ACGATCAGATGGCGCTGGGCGCAATGCGCGCCATTACCGAGTCCGGGCTGCGCGTTGGTGCGGATATCTC
GGTAGTGGGATACGACGATACCGAAGACAGCTCATGTTATATCCCGCCGTCAACCACCATCAAACAGGAT
TTTCGCCTGCTGGGGCAAACCAGCGTGGACCGCTTGCTGCAACTCTCTCAGGGCCAGGCGGTGAAGGGCA
ATCAGCTGTTGCCCGTCTCACTGGTGAAAAGAAAAACCACCCTGGCGCCCAATACGCAAACCGCCTCTCC
CCGCGCGTTGGCCGATTCATTAATGCAGCTGGCACGACAGGTTTCCCGACTGGAAAGCGGGCAGTGAGCG
CAACGCAATTAATGTGAGTTAGCGCGAATTGATCTGGTTTGACAGCTTATCATCGACTGCACGGTGCACC
AATGCTTCTGGCGTCAGGCAGCCATCGGAAGCTGTGGTATGGCTGTGCAGGTCGTAAATCACTGCATAAT
TCGTGTCGCTCAAGGCGCACTCCCGTTCTGGATAATGTTTTTTGCGCCGACATCATAACGGTTCTGGCAA
ATATTCTGAAATGAGCTGTTGACAATTAATCATCCGGCTCGTATAATGTGTGGAATTGTGAGCGGATAAC
AATTTCACACAGGAAACAGACCATGGAAATAAAAACAGGTGCACGCATCCTCGCATTATCCGCATTAACG
ACGATGATGTTTTCCGCCTCGGCTCTCGCCAAAATCGAAGAAGGTAAACTGGTAATCTGGATTAACGGCG
ATAAAGGCTATAACGGTCTCGCTGAAGTCGGTAAGAAATTCGAGAAAGATACCGGAATTAAAGTCACCGT
TGAGCATCCGGATAAACTGGAAGAGAAATTCCCACAGGTTGCGGCAACTGGCGATGGCCCTGACATTATC
TTCTGGGCACACGACCGCTTTGGTGGCTACGCTCAATCTGGCCTGTTGGCTGAAATCACCCCGGACAAAG
CGTTCCAGGACAAGCTGTATCCGTTTACCTGGGATGCCGTACGTTACAACGGCAAGCTGATTGCTTACCC
GATCGCTGTTGAAGCGTTATCGCTGATTTATAACAAAGATCTGCTGCCGAACCCGCCAAAAACCTGGGAA
GAGATCCCGGCGCTGGATAAAGAACTGAAAGCGAAAGGTAAGAGCGCGCTGATGTTCAACCTGCAAGAAC
CGTACTTCACCTGGCCGCTGATTGCTGCTGACGGGGGTTATGCGTTCAAGTATGAAAACGGCAAGTACGA
CATTAAAGACGTGGGCGTGGATAACGCTGGCGCGAAAGCGGGTCTGACCTTCCTGGTTGACCTGATTAAA
AACAAACACATGAATGCAGACACCGATTACTCCATCGCAGAAGCTGCCTTTAATAAAGGCGAAACAGCGA
TGACCATCAACGGCCCGTGGGCATGGTCCAACATCGACACCAGCAAAGTGAATTATGGTGTAACGGTACT
GCCGACCTTCAAGGGTCAACCATCCAAACCGTTCGTTGGCGTGCTGAGCGCAGGTATTAACGCCGCCAGT
CCGAACAAAGAGCTGGCAAAAGAGTTCCTCGAAAACTATCTGCTGACTGATGAAGGTCTGGAAGCGGTTA
ATAAAGACAAACCGCTGGGTGCCGTAGCGCTGAAGTCTTACGAGGAAGAGTTGGCGAAAGATCCACGTAT
TGCCGCCACTATGGAAAACGCCCAGAAAGGTGAAATCATGCCGAACATCCCGCAGATGTCCGCTTTCTGG
TATGCCGTGCGTACTGCGGTGATCAACGCCGCCAGCGGTCGTCAGACTGTCGATGAAGCCCTGAAAGACG
CGCAGACTGAACAGAAACTGATTAGCGAAGAAGATCTGGAGCTCGCGATTCCGATTTGGTGGGTGCTGGT
GGGCGTGCTGGGCGGCCTGCTGCTGGCGACCATTCTGGTGCTGGCGATGTGGAAAGTGGGCTTTTTTAAA
CGCAACCGCCCGCCGCTGGAAGAAGATGATGAAGAAGGCGAAGGTACCATGAACGAGTCGCTCCATCCAC
CGATGGATAATCGGGTACGCGAGGCTTGTCAGTACATCAGCGATCACCTGGCAGACAGCAATTTTGATAT
CGCCAGCGTCGCACAGCATGTTTGCTTGTCGCCGTCGGCTCTGTCACATCTTTTCCGCCAGCAGTTAGGG
ATTAGCGTCTTAAGCTGGCGCGAGGACCAACGTATCAGCCAGGCGAAGCTGCTTTTGAGCACCACCCGGA
TGCCTATCGCCACCGTCGGTCGCAATGTTGGTTTTGACGATCAACTCTATTTCTCGCGGGTATTTAAAAA
ATGCACCGGGGCCAGCCCGAGCGAGTTCCGTGCCGGTTGTGAAGAAAAAGTGAATGATGTAGCCGTCAAG
TTGTCATAAGGCTGTTTTGGCGGATGAGAGAAGATTTTCAGCCTGATACAGATTAAATCAGAACGCAGAA
GCGGTCTGATAAAACAGAATTTGCCTGGCGGCAGTAGCGCGGTGGTCCCACCTGACCCCATGCCGAACTC
AGAAGTGAAACGCCGTAGCGCCGATGGTAGTGTGGGGTCTCCCCATGCGAGAGTAGGGAACTGCCAGGCA
TCAAATAAAACGAAAGGCTCAGTCGAAAGACTGGGCCTTTCGTTTTATCTGTTGTTTGTCGGTGAACGCT
CTCCTGAGTAGGACAAATCCGCCGGGAGCGGATTTGAACGTTGCGAAGCAACGGCCCGGAGGGTGGCGGG
CAGGACGCCCGCCATAAACTGCCAGGCATCAAATTAAGCAGAAGGCCATCCTGACGGATGGCCTTTTTGC
GTTTCTACAAACTCTTTTTGTTTATTTTTCTAAATACATTCAAATATGTATCCGCTCATGAGACAATAAC
CCTGATAAATGCTTCAATAATATTGAAAAAGACTAGTGGTCTTGAGGGGTTTTTTGCTGAAACCTCAGGC
ATTTGAGAAGCACACGGTCACACTGCTTCCGGTAGTCAATAAACCGGTAAACCAGCAATAGACATAAGCG
GCTATTTAACGACCCTGCCCTGAACCGACGACAAGCTGACGACCGGGTCTCCGCAAGTGGCACTTTTCGG
GGAAATGTGCGCGGAACCCCTATTTGTTTATTTTTCTAAATACATTCAAATATGTATCCGCTCATGAATT
AATTCTTAGAAAAACTCATCGAGCATCAAATGAAACTGCAATTTATTCATATCAGGATTATCAATACCAT
ATTTTTGAAAAAGCCGTTTCTGTAATGAAGGAGAAAACTCACCGAGGCAGTTCCATAGGATGGCAAGATC
CTGGTATCGGTCTGCGATTCCGACTCGTCCAACATCAATACAACCTATTAATTTCCCCTCGTCAAAAATA
AGGTTATCAAGTGAGAAATCACCATGAGTGACGACTGAATCCGGTGAGAATGGCAAAAGTTTATGCATTT
CTTTCCAGACTTGTTCAACAGGCCAGCCATTACGCTCGTCATCAAAATCACTCGCATCAACCAAACCGTT
ATTCATTCGTGATTGCGCCTGAGCGAGACGAAATACGCGGTCGCTGTTAAAAGGACAATTACAAACAGGA
ATCGAATGCAACCGGCGCAGGAACACTGCCAGCGCATCAACAATATTTTCACCTGAATCAGGATATTCTT
CTAATACCTGGAATGCTGTTTTCCCGGGGATCGCAGTGGTGAGTAACCATGCATCATCAGGAGTACGGAT
AAAATGCTTGATGGTCGGAAGAGGCATAAATTCCGTCAGCCAGTTTAGTCTGACCATCTCATCTGTAACA
TCATTGGCAACGCTACCTTTGCCATGTTTCAGAAACAACTCTGGCGCATCGGGCTTCCCATACAATCGAT
AGATTGTCGCACCTGATTGCCCGACATTATCGCGAGCCCATTTATACCCATATAAATCAGCATCCATGTT
GGAATTTAATCGCGGCCTAGAGCAAGACGTTTCCCGTTGAATATGGCTCATACTCTTCCTTTTTCAATAT
TATTGAAGCATTTATCAGGGTTATTGTCTCATGAGCGGATACATATTTGAATGTATTTAGAAAAATAAAC
AAATAGGCATGCAGCGCTCTTCCGCTTCCTCGCTCACTGACTCGCTACGCTCGGTCGTTCGACTGCGGCG
AGCGGTGTCAGCTCACTCAAAAGCGGTAATACGGTTATCCACAGAATCAGGGGATAAAGCCGGAAAGAAC
ATGTGAGCAAAAAGCAAAGCACCGGAAGAAGCCAACGCCGCAGGCGTTTTTCCATAGGCTCCGCCCCCCT
GACGAGCATCACAAAAATCGACGCTCAAGCCAGAGGTGGCGAAACCCGACAGGACTATAAAGATACCAGG
CGTTTCCCCCTGGAAGCTCCCTCGTGCGCTCTCCTGTTCCGACCCTGCCGCTTACCGGATACCTGTCCGC
CTTTCTCCCTTCGGGAAGCGTGGCGCTTTCTCATAGCTCACGCTGTTGGTATCTCAGTTCGGTGTAGGTC
GTTCGCTCCAAGCTGGGCTGTGTGCACGAACCCCCCGTTCAGCCCGACCGCTGCGCCTTATCCGGTAACT
ATCGTCTTGAGTCCAACCCGGTAAGACACGACTTATCGCCACTGGCAGCAGCCATTGGTAACTGATTTAG
AGGACTTTGTCTTGAAGTTATGCACCTGTTAAGGCTAAACTGAAAGAACAGATTTTGGTGAGTGCGGTCC
TCCAACCCACTTACCTTGGTTCAAAGAGTTGGTAGCTCAGCGAACCTTGAGAAAACCACCGTTGGTAGCG
GTGGTTTTTCTTTATTTATGAGATGATGAATCAATCGGTCTATCAAGTCAACGAACAGCTATTCCGTTAC
TCTAGATTTCAGTGCAATTTATCTCTTCAAATGTAGCACCTGAAGTCACTA
Features (pLannotate 1.2.2; 23 found; start..end, strand, type, name):
      3..20      +  promoter       tet promoter (fragment): E. coli promoter for tetracycline efflux protein gene
     16..117     -  CDS            yciV (fragment): RNAAM_ECOLI - Also known as trpH From Escherichia coli (strain K12).
    193..222     +  promoter       trc promoter: strong E. coli promoter; hybrid between the trp and lac UV5 promoters
    230..246     +  protein_bind   lac operator: The lac repressor binds to the lac operator to inhibit transcription in E. coli. This inhibition can be relieved by adding lactose or isopropyl-β-D-thiogalactopyranoside (IPTG). lac repressor encoded by lacI
    265..314     +  misc_feature   MCS (fragment): pUC18/19 multiple cloning site
    315..384     +  promoter       lacIq promoter (fragment): lacI (mutant); In the lacIq allele, a single base change in the promoter boosts expression of the lacI gene about 10-fold.
    385..1467    +  CDS            lacI: lac repressor; lacI; The lac repressor binds to the lac operator to inhibit transcription in E. coli. This inhibition can be relieved by adding lactose or isopropyl-β-D-thiogalactopyranoside (IPTG).
   1509..1526    +  promoter       tet promoter (fragment): E. coli promoter for tetracycline efflux protein gene
   1522..1623    -  CDS            yciV (fragment): RNAAM_ECOLI - Also known as trpH From Escherichia coli (strain K12).
   1699..1728    +  promoter       trc promoter: strong E. coli promoter; hybrid between the trp and lac UV5 promoters
   1736..1752    +  protein_bind   lac operator: The lac repressor binds to the lac operator to inhibit transcription in E. coli. This inhibition can be relieved by adding lactose or isopropyl-β-D-thiogalactopyranoside (IPTG). lac repressor encoded by lacI
   1777..2948    +  CDS            MBP (fragment): maltose binding protein from E. coli; malE; This gene encodes a signal sequence that can direct MBP to the bacterial periplasm.
   2937..3122    +  CDS            ITGA2B (fragment): ITA2B_PAPCY - Experimental evidence at transcript level: Swiss-Prot protein existence level 2. Integrin alpha-IIb/beta-3 is a receptor for fibronectin, fibrinogen, plasminogen, prothrombin, thrombospondin and vitronectin. It recognizes the sequence R-G-D in a wide array of ligands. It recognizes the sequence H-H-L-G-G-G-A-K-Q-A-G-D-V in fibrinogen gamma chain. Following activation integrin alpha-IIb/beta-3 brings about platelet/platelet interaction through binding of soluble fibrinogen. This step leads to rapid platelet aggregation which physically plugs ruptured endothelial cell surface. From
   3132..3509    +  CDS            araC (fragment): L-arabinose regulatory protein; araC
   3593..3708    +  ncRNA          5S rRNA: Accession: RF00001 - 5S ribosomal RNA
   3712..3798    +  terminator     rrnB T1 terminator: Escherichia coli rrnB; transcription terminator T1 from the E. coli rrnB gene
   3890..3917    +  terminator     rrnB T2 terminator: transcription terminator T2 from the E. coli rrnB gene
   3937..4021    +  promoter       AmpR promoter (fragment): bla
   4028..4046    +  terminator     T7 terminator (fragment): transcription terminator for bacteriophage T7 RNA polymerase
   4210..4267    +  promoter       AmpR promoter (fragment): bla
   4276..5091    -  CDS            KanR: aminoglycoside phosphotransferase; aph(3')-Ia; confers resistance to kanamycin in bacteria or G418 (Geneticin®) in eukaryotes
   5092..5183    -  promoter       AmpR promoter: bla
   5199..5948    -  rep_origin     RSF ori: Plasmids containing the RSF 1030 origin of replication can be propagated in E. coli cells that contain additional plasmids with compatible origins.
