[The description below was written by a language model from this plasmid's Addgene catalogue record and pLannotate feature annotations shown in this document.]
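Description:
pAraTMDN is a bacterial expression plasmid of about 6 kb built on a pRSF backbone. It replicates in E. coli from the RSF1030 origin, which is compatible with other common origins, so the plasmid can be maintained alongside additional plasmids in the same cell. Selection is by kanamycin through an aph(3')-Ia resistance gene. The plasmid also carries lacI under a lacIq-type promoter, so the lac repressor that controls its promoters is supplied from the plasmid itself.

The payload is a chimeric open reading frame driven by the trc promoter with a lac operator, making expression IPTG-inducible. In order, the feature table shows maltose-binding protein, a short integrin alpha-IIb (ITGA2B) segment, and a partial araC coding region, followed by rrnB T1 and T2 terminators. The integrin segment is a synthetic 138 bp insert encoding the transmembrane and cytoplasmic region with the L980A substitution, cloned between SacI and KpnI sites that remain intact. The araC portion is annotated only as a fragment, which fits the record's description of a dominant-negative AraC (AraC*), although the nature of the inactivating change is not stated. A second trc promoter and lac operator with a partial polylinker lie upstream of lacI, with no coding sequence annotated behind them.

According to the record, the construct is used in a heterodimer competition assay for receptor transmembrane and juxtamembrane domain interactions. The non-functional AraC* fusion presumably competes with functional AraC fusions expressed from partner plasmids, but those partners and the readout are not described here. The depositor notes an S23P change in MBP that does not affect plasmid function.
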