Addgene plasmid #47515: pAraTMDN
Purpose: Contains A2B L980A TMCY mutant, expresses DN AraC (AraC*) for heterodimer competition assay
Depositing lab: Bryan Berger. Depositing organization: Lehigh University. Publication: A Novel Assay for Assessing Juxtamembrane and Transmembrane Domain Interactions Important for Receptor Heterodimerization. Su PC, Berger BW. J Mol Biol. 2013 Jul 19. pii: S0022-2836(13)00456-7. doi: 10.1016/j.jmb.2013.07.022. PubMed 23876708.
Backbone
  Vector backbone: pRSF
  Total vector size (bp): 6004
  Vector type: Bacterial Expression
Growth in bacteria
  Bacterial resistance: Kanamycin, 50 μg/mL
  Growth temperature: 37°C
  Growth strain: DH5alpha
  Copy number: High Copy
Gene/Insert
  Gene/Insert name: Integrin alpha2B L980A TM-CYTO
  Species: Synthetic
  Insert size (bp): 138
  Promoter: Trc
  Cloning method: Restriction Enzyme; 5′ cloning site SacI (not destroyed); 3′ cloning site KpnI (not destroyed)
  Sequencing primers: 5′ gcgctgaagtcttacgagga; 3′ TTATGACAACTTGACGGCTACATC
Terms and licenses: Academic/Nonprofit Terms; Industry Terms: Not Available to Industry
Depositor comments: The Addgene QC sequence identifed a S23P mutation in the MBP insert that does not effect plasmid function.
How to cite: pAraTMDN was a gift from Bryan Berger (Addgene plasmid # 47515 ; http://n2t.net/addgene:47515 ; RRID:Addgene_47515)
