>Addgene plasmid #47515 | pAraTMDN | addgene partial sequence | sequence record 69650 | pBAD-R 5'-GATTTAATCTGTATCAGG-3'
AACAGCCAAGCTTTTATGACAACTTGACGGCTACATCATTCACTTTTTCTTCACAACCGGCACGGAACTC
GCTCGGGCTGGCCCCGGTGCATTTTTTAAATACCCGCGAGAAATAGAGTTGATCGTCAAAACCAACATTG
CGACCGACGGTGGCGATAGGCATCCGGGTGGTGCTCAAAAGCAGCTTCGCCTGGCTGATACGTTGGTCCT
CGCGCCAGCTTAAGACGCTAATCCCTAACTGCTGGCGGAAAAGATGTGACAGAGCCGACGGCGACAAGCA
AACATGCTGTGCGACGCTGGCGATATCAAAATTGCTGTCTGCCAGGTGATCGCTGATGTACTGACAAGCC
TCGCGTACCCGATTATCCATCGGTGGATGGAGCGACTCGTTCATGGTACCTTCGCCTTCTTCATCATCTT
CTTCCAGCGGCGGGCGGTTGCGTTTAAAAAAGCCCACTTTCCACATCGCCAGCACCAGAATGGTCGCCAG
CAGCAGGCCGCCCAGCACGCCCACCAGCACCCACCAAATCGGAATCGCGAGCTCCAGATCTTCTTCGCTA
ATCAGTTTCTGTTCAGTCTGCGCGTCTTTCAGGGCTTCATCGACAGTCTGACGACCGCTGGCGGCGTTGA
TCACCGCAGTACGCACGGCATACCAGAAAGCGGACATCTGCGGGATGTTCGGCATGATTTCACCTTTCTG
GGCGTTTTCCATAGTGGCGGCAATACGTGGATCTTTCGCCAACTCTTCCTCGTAAGACTTCAGCGCTACG
GCACCCAGCGGTTTGTCTTTATTAACCGCTTCCAGACCTTCATCAGTCAGCAGATAGTTTTCGAGGAACT
CTTTTGCCAGCTCTTTGTTCGGACTGGCGGCGTTAATACCTGCGCTCAGCACGCCAACGAACGGTTTGGA
TGGTTGACCCTTGAAGGTCGGCAGTACCGTTACACCATAATTCACTTTGCTGGTGTCGATGTTGGACCAT
GCCC
