>Addgene plasmid #47515 | pAraTMDN | addgene partial sequence | sequence record 70426 | M13_pUC_rev_primer
GGTGCACGCATCCTCGCATTATCCGCATTAACGACGATGATGTTTTCCGCCCCGGCTCTCGCCAAAATCG
AAGAAGGTAAACTGGTAATCTGGATTAACGGCGATAAAGGCTATAACGGTCTCGCTGAAGTCGGTAAGAA
ATTCGAGAAAGATACCGGAATTAAAGTCACCGTTGAGCATCCGGATAAACTGGAAGAGAAATTCCCACAG
GTTGCGGCAACTGGCGATGGCCCTGACATTATCTTCTGGGCACACGACCGCTTTGGTGGCTACGCTCAAT
CTGGCCTGTTGGCTGAAATCACCCCGGACAAAGCGTTCCAGGACAAGCTGTATCCGTTTACCTGGGATGC
CGTACGTTACAACGGCAAGCTGATTGCTTACCCAATCGCTGTTGAAGCGTTATCGCTGATTTATAACAAA
GATCTGCTGCCGAACCCGCCAAAAACCTGGGAAGAGATCCCGGCGCTGGATAAAGAACTGAAAGCGAAAG
GTAAGAGCGCGCTGATGTTCAACCTGCAAGAACCGTACTTCACCTGGCCGCTGATTGCTGCTGACGGGGG
TTATGCGTTCAAGTATGAAAACGGCAAGTACGACATTAAAGACGTGGGCGTGGATAACGCTGGCGCGAAA
GCGGGTCTGACCTTCCTGGTTGACCTGATTAAAAACAAACACATGAATGCAGACACCGATTACTCCATCG
CAGAAGCTGCCTTTAATAAAGGCGAAACAGCGATGACCATCAACGGCCCGTGGGCATGGTCCAACATCGA
CACCAGCAAAGTGAATTATGGTGTAACGGTACTGCCGACCTTCAAGGGTCAACCATCCAAACCGTTCGTT
GGCGTGCTGAGCGCAGGTATTAACGCCGCCAGTCCGAACAAAGAGCTGGCAAAAGAGTTCCTCGAAAACT
ATCTGCTGACTGATGAA
